>Addgene plasmid #238338 | proUBI10::VIH2-FL::FLAG-P378V-G500V-G501A | addgene full sequence | sequence record 475901 | Addgene NGS Result
TTGAGATCCTTTTTTTCTGCGCGTAATCTGCTGCTTGCAAACAAAAAAACCACCGCTACCAGCGGTGGTT
TGTTTGCCGGATCAAGAGCTACCAACTCTTTTTCCGAAGGTAACTGGCTTCAGCAGAGCGCAGATACCAA
ATACTGTCCTTCTAGTGTAGCCGTAGTTAGGCCACCACTTCAAGAACTCTGTAGCACCGCCTACATACCT
CGCTCTGCTAATCCTGTTACCAGTGGCTGCTGCCAGTGGCGATAAGTCGTGTCTTACCGGGTTGGACTCA
AGACGATAGTTACCGGATAAGGCGCAGCGGTCGGGCTGAACGGGGGGTTCGTGCACACAGCCCAGCTTGG
AGCGAACGACCTACACCGAACTGAGATACCTACAGCGTGAGCTATGAGAAAGCGCCACGCTTCCCGAAGG
GAGAAAGGCGGACAGGTATCCGGTAAGCGGCAGGGTCGGAACAGGAGAGCGCACGAGGGAGCTTCCAGGG
GGAAACGCCTGGTATCTTTATAGTCCTGTCGGGTTTCGCCACCTCTGACTTGAGCGTCGATTTTTGTGAT
GCTCGTCAGGGGGGCGGAGCCTATGGAAAAACGCCAGCAACGCGGCCTTTTTACGGTTCCTGGCCTTTTG
CTGGCCTTTTGCTCACATGTTCTTTCCTGCGTTATCCCCTGATTCTGTGGATAACCGTATTACCGCCTTT
GAGTGAGCTGATACCGCTCGCCGCAGCCGAACGACCGAGCGCAGCGAGTCAGTGAGCGAGGAAGCGGAAG
AGCGCCTGATGCGGTATTTTCTCCTTACGCATCTGTGCGGTATTTCACACCGCATATGGTGCACTCTCAG
TACAATCTGCTCTGATGCCGCATAGTTAAGCCAGTATACACTCCGCTATCGCTACGTGACTGGGTCATGG
CTGCGCCCCGACACCCGCCAACACCCGCTGACGCGCCCTGACGGGCTTGTCTGCTCCCGGCATCCGCTTA
CAGACAAGCTGTGACTGTCTCCGGGAGCTGCATGTGTCAGAGGTTTTCACCGTCATCACCGAAACGCGCG
AGGCAGGGTGCCTTGATGTGGGCGCCGGCGGTCGAGTGGCGACGGCGCGGCTTGTCCGCGCCCTGGTAGA
TTGCCTGGCCGTAGGCCAGCCATTTTTGAGCGGCCAGCGGCCGCGATAGGCCGACGCGAAGCGGCGGGGC
GTAGGGAGCGCAGCGACCGAAGGGTAGGCGCTTTTTGCAGCTCTTCGGCTGTGCGCTGGCCAGACAGTTA
TGCACAGGCCAGGCGGGTTTTAAGAGTTTTAATAAGTTTTAAAGAGTTTTAGGCGGAAAAATCGCCTTTT
TTCTCTTTTATATCAGTCACTTACATGTGTGACCGGTTCCCAATGTACGGCTTTGGGTTCCCAATGTACG
GGTTCCGGTTCCCAATGTACGGCTTTGGGTTCCCAATGTACGTGCTATCCACAGGAAAGAGTCCTTTTCG
ACCTTTTTCCCCTGCTAGGGCAATTTGCCCTAGCATCTGCTCCGTACATTAGGAACCGGCGGATGCTTCG
CCCTCGATCAGGTTGCGGTAGCGCATGACTAGGATCGGGCCAGCCTGCCCCGCCTCCTCCTTCAAATCGT
ACTCCGGCAGGTCATTTGACCCGATCAGCTTGCGCACGGTGAAACAGAACTTCTTGAACTCTCCGGCGCT
GCCACTGCGTTCGTAGATCGTCTTGAACAACCATCTGGCTTCTGCCTTGCCTGCGGCGCGGCGTGCCAGG
CGGTAGAGAAAACGGCCGATGCCGGGATCGATCAAAAAGTAATCGGGGTGAACCGTCAGCACGTCCGGGT
TCTTGCCTTCTGTGATCTCGCGGTACATCCAATCAGCTAGCTCGATCTCGATGTACTCCGGCCGCCCGGT
TTCGCTCTTTACGATCTTGTAGCGGCTAATCAAGGCTTCACCCTCGGATACCGTCACCAGGCGGCCGTTC
TTGGCCTTCTTCGTACGCTGCATGGCAACGTGCGTGGTGTTTAACCGAATGCAGGTTTCTACCAGGTCGT
CTTTCTGCTTTCCGCCATCGGCTCGCCGGCAGAACTTGAGTACGTCCGCAACGTGTGGACGGAACACGCG
GCCGGGCTTGTCTCCCTTCCCTTCCCGGTATCGGTTCATGGATTCGGTTAGATGGGAAACCGCCATCAGT
ACCAGGTCGTAATCCCACACACTGGCCATGCCGGCCGGCCCTGCGGAAACCTCTACGTGCCCGTCTGGAA
GCTCGTAGCGGATCACCTCGCCAGCTCGTCGGTCACGCTTCGACAGACGGAAAACGGCCACGTCCATGAT
GCTGCGACTATCGCGGGTGCCCACGTCATAGAGCATCGGAACGAAAAAATCTGGTTGCTCGTCGCCCTTG
GGCGGCTTCCTAATCGACGGCGCACCGGCTGCCGGCGGTTGCCGGGATTCTTTGCGGATTCGATCAGCGG
CCGCTTGCCACGATTCACCGGGGCGTGCTTCTGCCTCGATGCGTTGCCGCTGGGCGGCCTGCGCGGCCTT
CAACTTCTCCACCAGGTCATCACCCAGCGCCGCGCCGATTTGTACCGGGCCGGATGGTTTGCGACCGCTC
ACGCCGATTCCTCGGGCTTGGGGGTTCCAGTGCCATTGCAGGGCCGGCAGGCAACCCAGCCGCTTACGCC
TGGCCAACCGCCCGTTCCTCCACACATGGGGCATTCCACGGCGTCGGTGCCTGGTTGTTCTTGATTTTCC
ATGCCGCCTCCTTTAGCCGCTAAAATTCATCTACTCATTTATTCATTTGCTCATTTACTCTGGTAGCTGC
GCGATGTATTCAGATAGCAGCTCGGTAATGGTCTTGCCTTGGCGTACCGCGTACATCTTCAGCTTGGTGT
GATCCTCCGCCGGCAACTGAAAGTTGACCCGCTTCATGGCTGGCGTGTCTGCCAGGCTGGCCAACGTTGC
AGCCTTGCTGCTGCGTGCGCTCGGACGGCCGGCACTTAGCGTGTTTGTGCTTTTGCTCATTTTCTCTTTA
CCTCATTAACTCAAATGAGTTTTGATTTAATTTCAGCGGCCAGCGCCTGGACCTCGCGGGCAGCGTCGCC
CTCGGGTTCTGATTCAAGAACGGTTGTGCCGGCGGCGGCAGTGCCTGGGTAGCTCACGCGCTGCGTGATA
CGGGACTCAAGAATGGGCAGCTCGTACCCGGCCAGCGCCTCGGCAACCTCACCGCCGATGCGCGTGCCTT
TGATCGCCCGCGACACGACAAAGGCCGCTTGTAGCCTTCCATCCGTGACCTCAATGCGCTGCTTAACCAG
CTCCACCAGGTCGGCGGTGGCCCATATGTCGTAAGGGCTTGGCTGCACCGGAATCAGCACGAAGTCGGCT
GCCTTGATCGCGGACACAGCCAAGTCCGCCGCCTGGGGCGCTCCGTCGATCACTACGAAGTCGCGCCGGC
CGATGGCCTTCACGTCGCGGTCAATCGTCGGGCGGTCGATGCCGACAACGGTTAGCGGTTGATCTTCCCG
CACGGCCGCCCAATCGCGGGCACTGCCCTGGGGATCGGAATCGACTAACAGAACATCGGCCCCGGCGAGT
TGCAGGGCGCGGGCTAGATGGGTTGCGATGGTCGTCTTGCCTGACCCGCCTTTCTGGTTAAGTACAGCGA
TAACCTTCATGCGTTCCCCTTGCGTATTTGTTTATTTACTCATCGCATCATATACGCAGCGACCGCATGA
CGCAAGCTGTTTTACTCAAATACACATCACCTTTTTAGACGGCGGCGCTCGGTTTCTTCAGCGGCCAAGC
TGGCCGGCCAGGCCGCCAGCTTGGCATCAGACAAACCGGCCAGGATTTCATGCAGCCGCACGGTTGAGAT
GTGCGCGGGCGGCTCGAACACGTACCCGGCCGCGATCATCTCCGCCTCGATCTCTTCGGTAATGAAAAAC
GGTTCGTCCTGGCCGTCCTGGTGCGGTTTCATGCTTGTTCCTCTTGGCGTTCATTCTCGGCGGCCGCCAG
GGCGTCGGCCTCGGTCAATGCGTCCTCACGGAAGGCACCGCGCCGCCTGGCCTCGGTGGGCGTCACTTCC
TCGCTGCGCTCAAGTGCGCGGTACAGGGTCGAGCGATGCACGCCAAGCAGTGCAGCCGCCTCTTTCACGG
TGCGGCCTTCCTGGTCGATCAGCTCGCGGGCGTGCGCGATCTGTGCCGGGGTGAGGGTAGGGCGGGGGCC
AAACTTCACGCCTCGGGCCTTGGCGGCCTCGCGCCCGCTCCGGGTGCGGTCGATGATTAGGGAACGCTCG
AACTCGGCAATGCCGGCGAACACGGTCAACACCATGCGGCCGGCCGGCGTGGTGGTGTCGGCCCACGGCT
CTGCCAGGCTACGCAGGCCCGCGCCGGCCTCCTGGATGCGCTCGGCAATGTCCAGTAGGTCGCGGGTGCT
GCGGGCCAGGCGGTCTAGCCTGGTCACTGTCACAACGTCGCCAGGGCGTAGGTGGTCAAGCATCCTGGCC
AGCTCCGGGCGGTCGCGCCTGGTGCCGGTGATCTTCTCGGAAAACAGCTTGGTGCAGCCGGCCGCGTGCA
GTTCGGCCCGTTGGTTGGTCAAGTCCTGGTCGTCGGTGCTGACGCGGGCATAGCCCAGCAGGCCAGCGGC
GGCGCTCTTGTTCATGGCGTAATGTCTCCGGTTCTAGTCGCAAGTATTCTACTTTATGCGACTAAAACAC
GCGACAAGAAAACGCCAGGAAAAGGGCAGGGCGGCAGCCTGTCGCGTAACTTAGGACTTGTGCGACATGT
CGTTTTCAGAAGAAGGCTGCACTGAACGTCAGAAGCCGACTGCACTATAGCAGCGGAGGGGTTGGATCAA
AGTACTTTGATCCCGAGGGGAACCCTGTGGTTGGCATGCACATACAAATGGACGAACGGATAAACCTTTT
CACGCCCTTTTAAATATCCGATTATTCTAATAAACGCTCTTTTCTCTTAGGTTTACCCGCCAATATATCC
TGTCAAACACTGATAGTTTAAACCAGAGAAGACAACAGAGCGGAGTCTAGCTCAACAGAGCTTTTAACCC
AAATTGGTACAATAGAATACAACTTTAGATCATAATTCTCAAAAGAAAGAGATTCCTTAGCTATTCTATC
TGCCACTCCATTTCCTTCTCGGCTTGTATGCACAAGCATAAAATCCTCAAACTTGCTAAGTAGATACTTT
ATGTCTTGGATAATTGGATTGAGACTTGACAAGCATAACTTTCATGTAACCAAAGACACAAGTTGCTGAG
AATCCACCTCAAAAATGATCTTCCTATAATTGAATCGGGATAATGACAGCACAGCCCATCTAAGAGCCTC
CACTTCTACTTCCAGCACGCTTCTTACTTTTACCACAGCTCTTGCACCTAACCATAACACCTTCCCTGTA
TGATCGCGAAGCACCCACCCTAAGCCACATTTTAATCCTTCTGTTGGCCATGCCCCATCAAAGTTGCACT
TAACCCAAGATTGTGGTGGAGCTTCCCATGTTTCTCGTCTGTCCCGACGGTGTTGTGGTTGGTGCTTTCC
TTACATTCTGAGCCTCTTTCCTTCTAATCCACTCATCTGCATCTTCTTGTGTCCTTACTAATACCTCATT
GGTTCCAAATTCCCTCCCTTTAAGCACCAGCTCGTTTCTGTTCTTCCACAGCCTCCCAAGTATCCAAGGG
ACTAAAGCCTCCACATTCTTCAGATCAGGATATTCTTGTTTAAGATGTTGAACTCTATGGAGGTTTGTAT
GAACTGATGATCTAGGACCGGATAAGTTCCCTTCTTCATAGCGAACTTATTCAAAGAATGTTTTGTGTAT
CATTCTTGTTACATTGTTATTAATGAAAAAATATTATTGGTCATTGGACTGAACACGAGTGTTAAATATG
GACCAGGCCCCAAATAAGATCCATTGATATATGAATTAAATAACAAGAATAAATCGAGTCACCAAACCAC
TTGCCTTTTTTAACGAGACTTGTTCACCAACTTGATACAAAAGTCATTATCCTATGCAAATCAATAATCA
TACAAAAATATCCAATAACACTAAAAAATTAAAAGAAATGGATAATTTCACAATATGTTATACGATAAAG
AAGTTACTTTTCCAAGAAATTCACTGATTTTATAAGCCCACTTGCATTAGATAAATGGCAAAAAAAAACA
AAAAGGAAAAGAAATAAAGCACGAAGAATTCTAGAAAATACGAAATACGCTTCAATGCAGTGGGACCCAC
GGTTCAATTATTGCCAATTTTCAGCTCCACCGTATATTTAAAAAATAAAACGATAATGCTAAAAAAATAT
AAATCGTAACGATCGTTAAATCTCAACGGCTGGATCTTATGACGACCGTTAGAAATTGTGGTTGTCGACG
AGTCAGTAATAAACGGCGTCAAAGTGGTTGCAGCCGGCACACACGAGTCGTGTTTATCAACTCAAAGCAC
AAATACTTTTCCTCAACCTAAAAATAAGGCAATTAGCCAAAAACAACTTTGCGTGTAAACAACGCTCAAT
ACACGTGTCATTTTATTATTAGCTATTGCTTCACCGCCTTAGCTTTCTCGTGACCTAGTCGTCCTCGTCT
TTTCTTCTTCTTCTTCTATAAAACAATACCCAAAGAGCTCTTCTTCTTCACAATTCAGATTTCAATTTCT
CAAAATCTTAAAAACTTTCTCTCAATTCTCTCTACCGTGATCAAGGTAAATTTCTGTGTTCCTTATTCTC
TCAAAATCTTCGATTTTGTTTTCGTTCGATCCCAATTTCGTATATGTTCTTTGGTTTAGATTCTGTTAAT
CTTAGATCGAATACGATTTTCTGGGTTTGATCGTTAGATATCATCTTAATTCTCGATTAGGGTTTCATAG
ATATCATCCGATTTGTTCAAATAATTTGAGTTTTGTCGAATAATTACTCTTCGATTTGTGATTTCTATCT
AGATCTGGTGTTAGTTTCTAGTTTGTGCGATCGAATTTGTCGATTAATCTGAGTTTTTCTGATTAACAGT
CTGGAAGCACCATGGAGATGGAAGAAGGAGCAAGTGGTGTTGGTGAGAAGATAAAGATTGGAGTCTGCGT
CATGGAAAAGAAGGTTTTCTCAGCTCCCATGGGGGAAATTCTCGACAGACTCCAGTCTTTTGGTGAATTT
GAGATCTTACATTTTGGGGATAAAGTTATACTTGAAGATCCAATAGAAAGTTGGCCCATTTGTGATTGCT
TGATTGCTTTTCATTCCTCTGGATATCCTCTTGAGAAGGCTCAGGCATATGCTGCTTTAAGAAAGCCATT
TTTAGTGAATGAACTTGATCCGCAATATCTTCTTCATGATCGCCGGAAGGTGTATGAGCATCTTGAGATG
TATGGCATCCCAGTTCCTAGGTATGCTTGTGTCAATAGAAAGGTACCAAATCAAGACCTTCATTATTTTG
TCGAGGAAGAAGATTTTGTTGAGGTCCATGGTGAACGCTTCTGGAAGCCATTTGTGGAAAAGCCTGTCAA
TGGAGATGACCATAGTATAATGATATACTACCCTAGCTCGGCAGGTGGAGGCATGAAAGAATTGTTTCGC
AAGATTGGGAACCGATCAAGTGAATTTCATCCTGACGTCAGAAGGGTAAGGAGAGAAGGCTCTTATATAT
ACGAGGAGTTTATGGCCACCGGAGGAACTGATGTCAAGGTCTATACAGTGGGTCCTGAATACGCACATGC
TGAAGCAAGAAAGTCACCTGTTGTTGATGGTGTTGTTATGAGGAATACAGATGGGAAGGAAGTGAGATAT
CCAGTATTGCTTACACCTGCTGAAAAGCAAATGGCTAGAGAAGTTTGCATTGCATTTAGGCAAGCGGTCT
GTGGGTTTGATCTTCTACGATCTGAGGGCTGTTCATATGTTTGTGATGTCAATGGATGGAGTTTTGTGAA
GAACTCATACAAGTATTATGACGATGCTGCGTGTGTGCTAAGGAAAATGTGTTTGGATGCAAAAGCTCCT
CATCTCTCATCCACTCTTCCTCCCACCTTGCCATGGAAGGTCAATGAACCTGTACAATCTAATGAAGGTC
TAACTCGCCAGGGAAGTGGCATCATCGGCACTTTTGGGCAGTCAGAAGAGCTACGTTGTGTCATTGCTGT
TGTTCGACATGGCGATAGAACTGTCAAGCAGAAAGTGAAACTAAAAGTTACAGAGGAAAAACTATTAAAC
CTAATGTTGAAGTACAATGGTGGAAAGCCAAGAGCTGAAACCAAACTTAAGAGTGCCGTCCAGTTGCAAG
ATCTATTAGATGCCACAAGAATGTTAGTTCCCCGTACAAGACCAGGTCGTGAAAGTGATAGTGATGCAGA
GGACCTTGAACATGCTGAGAAGCTTCGGCAAGTTAAAGCAGTCCTTGAAGAGGGAGGACATTTCTCTGGT
ATATACAGGAAGGTTCAACTGAAGCCGCTGAAGTGGGTTAAAATACCAAAAAGCGATGGTGATGGCGAAG
AAGAAAGACCAGTAGAGGCCCTTATGGTTCTGAAATATGTTGCCGTTTTAACACACGCTGGTAGAAAGCA
GGCAGAAGAACTTGGTAGATACTTTCGAAACAATATGTATCCAGGTGAAGGGACTGGTTTGCTTCGTCTC
CATAGTACGTACCGTCATGACCTTAAAATTTACAGCTCTGACGAGGGACGTGTTCAGATGTCTGCAGCGG
CTTTTGCTAAAGGCCTGCTTGACCTAGAAGGACAGCTGACGCCAATCCTGGTTTCTTTGGTTAGCAAGGA
CTCTTCCATGTTGGATGGTCTTGATAATGCCAGCATTGAAATGGAAGCGGCCAAGGCTAGATTGAATGAG
ATTGTAACGTCTGGCACAAAGATGATAGACGACGACCAAGTCTCCTCTGAAGATTTCCCTTGGATGACTG
ATGGAGCTGGACTTCCTCCCAACGCTCATGAACTCCTACGTGAACTGGTGAAATTAACTAAGAATGTGAC
TGAACAAGTAAGACTACTTGCAATGGATGAGGACGAGAACCTCACTGAGCCATACGATATAATTCCTCCA
TATGATCAAGCAAAAGCCCTTGGCAAGACAAACATTGACAGTGATCGGATTGCTTCTGGATTACCATGTG
GTAGTGAAGGATTCCTTCTGATGTTTGCTCGGTGGATAAAACTTGCTAGGGATCTCTACAATGAAAGAAA
AGACCGATTTGACATCACACAGATTCCGGATGTTTACGATTCATGCAAGTACGACCTGTTACATAATTCC
CATCTCGATCTAAAAGGATTAGATGAACTCTTCAAAGTAGCACAGTTACTTGCAGATGGTGTAATCCCAA
ATGAGTATGGCATCAATCCGCAACAAAAGCTTAAAATCGGTTCAAAGATTGCTCGGCGCTTAATGGGGAA
AATCTTGATAGACTTGAGGAATACTCGAGAAGAAGCACTGAGCGTTGCCGAGTTGAAAGAAAGCCAAGAA
CAAGTCTTGTCATTATCCGCCTCGCAAAGGGAAGATAGAAATAGTCAACCGAAGCTATTTATCAATAGCG
ATGAATTGAGACGACCTGGCACAGGTGATAAAGATGAAGATGATGATAAAGAAACCAAATACCGATTAGA
TCCAAAGTATGCAAATGTGAAAACACCTGAACGTCATGTGAGGACTCGACTTTACTTCACATCTGAATCG
CATATTCATTCGCTCATGAACGTCCTTCGATACTGTAACCTTGATGAATCTCTCCTAGGAGAAGAAAGCC
TCATTTGCCAAAACGCCTTAGAACGTCTCTGTAAAACCAAGGAACTCGATTACATGAGTTACATTGTCCT
AAGGCTCTTTGAGAACACCGAGGTATCACTTGAGGACCCGAAAAGATTCCGCATTGAACTTACATTTAGC
CGTGGAGCTGATTTGTCTCCCTTAAGGAATAATGACGACGAGGCAGAGACATTGCTAAGGGAACACACAC
TTCCGATAATGGGACCAGAGAGGCTTCAAGAAGTAGGTTCTTGTTTAAGCTTGGAGACAATGGAGAAAAT
GGTTCGTCCATTTGCTATGCCGGCGGAAGATTTCCCTCCGGCGTCCACTCCGGTTGGTTTCTCGGGTTAC
TTCTCAAAAAGTGCTGCGGTGCTGGAGCGACTCGTAAACCTCTTCCACAACTATAAGAACTCTTCTTCTA
ATGGAAGGAGCAAGGGAGATTACAAAGACCATGATGGAGATTATAAGGATCACGATATCGACTACAAAGA
TGACGACGATAAATAAAATCGATCGTTCAAACATTTGGCAATAAAGTTTCTTAAGATTGAATCCTGTTGC
CGGTCTTGCGATGATTATCATATAATTTCTGTTGAATTACGTTAAGCATGTAATAATTAACATGTAATGC
ATGACGTTATTTATGAGATGGGTTTTTATGATTAGAGTCCCGCAATTATACATTTAATACGCGATAGAAA
ACAAAATATAGCGCGCAAACTAGGATAAATTATCGCGCGCGGTGTCATCTATGTTACTAGATCTGAGGTA
TGTAGGTATAGTAACATGAACAAGAACAGACTCAAGTACAAGATCGCATACGAAAATGGAAATGGCAATG
TCACTTCCACATAATCAAACACGAATCCTCATATCAACAAGGCCTGAGATTCTAACTAGCTCATAACAAC
TTAGCCAATAGTTACTTGAGACTACCAAATGTATGTAGAACTAAAGACTAAGGGACAGAGAGTTCGTCTA
AACAGGTGAATCTAGTCGTTGTTATCTAATAAACAATTCAGCCCCAAATGCAGAACACACATAGAGCTCT
CTATTGATTCAAATTACGATCTGATACTGATAACGTCTAGATTTTTAGGGTTAAAGCAATCAATCACCTG
ACGATTCAAGGTGGTTGGATCATGACGATTCCAGAAAACATCAAGCAAGCTCTCAAAGCTACACTCTTTG
GGATCATACTGAACTCTAACAACCTCGTTATGTCCCGTAGTGCCAGTACAGACATCCTCGTAACTCGGAT
TGTGCACGATGCCATGGCTATACCCAACCTCGGTCTTGGTCACACCAGGAACTCTCTGGTAAGCTAGCTC
CACTCCCCAGAAACAACCGGCGCCAAATTGCGCGAATTGCTGACCTGATGACGGAACATCATCGTCGGGT
CCTTGGGCGATTGCGGCGGAAGATGGGTCAGCTTGGGCTTGAGGACGAGAGCCGAATCCGAGTCTGTTGA
AAAGGTTGTTCATTGGGGATTTGTATACGGAGATTGGTCGTCGAGAGGTTTGAGGGAAAGGACAAATGGG
TTTGGCTCTGGAGAAAGAGAGTGCGGCTTTAGAGAGAGAATTGAGAGGTTTAGAGAGAGATGCGGCGGCG
ATGAGCGTGCCGAGGAGAGACGACGAGGACCTGCATTATCAAAGCAGTGACGTGGTGAAATTTGGAACTT
TTAAGAGGCAGATAGATTTATTATTTGTATCCATTTTCTTCATTGTTCTAGAATGTCGCGGAACAAATTT
TAAAACTAAATCCTAAATTTTTCTAATTTTGTTGCCAATAGTGGATATGTGGGCCGTATAGAAGGAATCT
ATTGAAGGCTCAAACCCATACTGACGAGCCCAAAGGTTCGTTTTGCGTTTTATGTTTCGGTTCGATGCCA
ACGCCACATTCTGAGCTAGGCAAAAAACAAACGTGTCTTTGAATAGACTCCTCTCGTTAACACATGCAGC
GGCTGCATGGTGACGCCATTAACACGTGGCCTACAATTGCATGATGTCTCCATTGACACGTGACTTCTCG
TCTCCTTTCTTAATATATCTAACAAACACTCCTACCTCTTCCAAAATATATACACATCTTTTTGATCAAT
CTCTCATTCAAAATCTCATTCTCTCTAGTAAACAAGAACAAAAAAATGGCGGATACAGCTAGAGGAACCC
ATCACGATATCATCGGCAGGGACCAGTACCCGATGATGGGCCGTGACCGTGACCAGTACCAGATGTCCGG
ACGAGGATCTGACTACTCCAAGTCTAGGCAGATTGCTAAAGCTGCAACTGCTGTCACAGCTGGTGGTTCC
CTCCTTGTTCTCTCCAGCCTTACCCTTGTTGGAACTGTCATAGCTTTGACTGTTGCAACACCTCTGCTCG
TTATCTTCAGCCCAATCCTTGTCCCGGCTCTCATCACAGTTGCACTCCTCATCACCGGTTTTCTTTCCTC
TGGAGGGTTTGGCATTGCCGCTATAACCGTTTTCTCTTGGATTTACAAGTAAGCACACATTTATCATCTT
ACTTCATAATTTTGTGCAATATGTGCATGCATGTGTTGAGCCAGTAGCTTTGGATCAATTTTTTTGGTCG
AATAACAAATGTAACAATAAGAAATTGCAAATTCTAGGGAACATTTGGTTAACTAAATACGAAATTTGAC
CTAGCTAGCTTGAATGTGTCTGTGTATATCATCTATATAGGTAAAATGCTTGGTATGATACCTATTGATT
GTGAATAGGTACGCAACGGGAGAGCACCCACAGGGATCAGACAAGTTGGACAGTGCAAGGATGAAGTTGG
GAAGCAAAGCTCAGGATCTGAAAGACAGAGCTCAGTACTACGGACAGCAACATACTGGTGGGGAACATGA
CCGTGACCGTACTCGTGGTGGCCAGCACACTACTATGAGCGAGCTGATTAAGGAGAACATGCACATGAAG
CTGTACATGGAGGGCACCGTGAACAACCACCACTTCAAGTGCACATCCGAGGGCGAAGGCAAGCCCTACG
AGGGCACCCAGACCATGAGAATCAAGGTGGTCGAGGGCGGCCCTCTCCCCTTCGCCTTCGACATCCTGGC
TACCAGCTTCATGTACGGCAGCAGAACCTTCATCAACCACACCCAGGGCATCCCCGACTTCTTTAAGCAG
TCCTTCCCTGAGGGCTTCACATGGGAGAGAGTCACCACATACGAGGACGGAGGTGTGCTGACCGCTACTC
AGGACACCAGCCTCCAGGACGGCTGCCTCATCTACAACGTCAAGATCAGAGGGGTGAACTTCCCATCCAA
CGGCCCTGTGATGCAGAAGAAAACACTCGGCTGGGAAGCCAACACCGAGATGCTGTATCCAGCTGACGGA
GGACTGGAAGGCAGAAGCGACATGGCCCTGAAGCTCGTGGGCGGGGGCCACCTGATCTGCAACTTCAAGA
CCACATACAGATCCAAGAAACCCGCTAAGAACCTCAAGATGCCCGGCGTCTACTATGTGGACCACAGACT
GGAAAGAATCAAGGAGGCCGACAAAGAAACCTACGTCGAGCAGCACGAGGTGGCTGTGGCCAGATACTGC
GACCTCCCTAGCAAACTGGGGCACAAGTGATTAGAGTTTTTCAGATCCGCGTTTGTGTTTTCTGGGTTTC
TCACTTAAGCGTCTGCGTTTTACTTTTGTATTGGGTTTGGCGTTTAGTAGTTTGCGGTAGCGTTCTTGTT
ATGTGTAATTACGCTTTTTCTTCTTGCTTCAGCAGTTTCGGTTGAAATATAAATCGAATCAAGTTTCACT
TTATCAGCGTTGTTTTAAATTTTGGCATTAAATTGGTGAAAATTGCTTCAATTTTGTATCTAAATAGAAG
TGTCCTCATTGTCTTCCGTAATCCGTCTAAGCGTCAATTTGTTTACACCACAATATATCCTGCCACCAGC
CAGCCAACAGCTCCCCGACCGGCAGCTCGGCACAAAATCACCACTCGATACAGGCAGCCCATCAGTCCGG
GACGGCGTCAGCGGGAGAGCCGTTGTAAGGCGGCAGACTTTGCTCATGTTACCGGCAGAAGATCCTTTGA
TCTTTTCTACGGGGTCTGACGCTCAGTGGAACGAAAACTCACGTTAAGGGATTTTGGTCATGCATGATAT
ATCTCCCAATTTGTGTAGGGCTTATTATGCACGCTTAAAAATAATAAAAGCAGACTTGACCTGATAGTTT
GGCTGTGAGCAATTATGTGCTTAGTGCATCTAACGCTTGAGTTAAGCCGCGCCGCGAAGCGGCGTCGGCT
TGAACGAATTTCTAGCTAGACATTATTTGCCGACTACCTTGGTGATCTCGCCTTTCACGTAGTGGACAAA
TTCTTCCAACTGATCTGCGCGCGAGGCCAAGCGATCTTCTTCTTGTCCAAGATAAGCCTGTCTAGCTTCA
AGTATGACGGGCTGATACTGGGCCGGCAGGCGCTCCATTGCCCAGTCGGCAGCGACATCCTTCGGCGCGA
TTTTGCCGGTTACTGCGCTGTACCAAATGCGGGACAACGTAAGCACTACATTTCGCTCATCGCCAGCCCA
GTCGGGCGGCGAGTTCCATAGCGTTAAGGTTTCATTTAGCGCCTCAAATAGATCCTGTTCAGGAACCGGA
TCAAAGAGTTCCTCCGCCGCTGGACCTACCAAGGCAACGCTATGTTCTCTTGCTTTTGTCAGCAAGATAG
CCAGATCAATGTCGATCGTGGCTGGCTCGAAGATACCTGCAAGAATGTCATTGCGCTGCCATTCTCCAAA
TTGCAGTTCGCGCTTAGCTGGATAACGCCACGGAATGATGTCGTCGTGCACAACAATGGTGACTTCTACA
GCGCGGAGAATCTCGCTCTCTCCAGGGGAAGCCGAAGTTTCCAAAAGGTCGTTGATCAAAGCTCGCCGCG
TTGTTTCATCAAGCCTTACGGTCACCGTAACCAGCAAATCAATATCACTGTGTGGCTTCAGGCCGCCATC
CACTGCGGAGCCGTACAAATGTACGGCCAGCAACGTCGGTTCGAGATGGCGCTCGATGACGCCAACTACC
TCTGATAGTTGAGTCGATACTTCGGCGATCACCGCTTCCCCCATGATGTTTAACTTTGTTTTAGGGCGAC
TGCCCTGCTGCGTAACATCGTTGCTGCTCCATAACATCAAACATCGACCCACGGCGTAACGCGCTTGCTG
CTTGGATGCCCGAGGCATAGACTGTACCCCAAAAAAACAGTCATAACAAGCCATGAAAACCGCCACTGCG
CCGTTACCACCGCTGCGTTCGGTCAAGGTTCTGGACCAGTTGCGTGAGCGCATACGCTACTTGCATTACA
GCTTACGAACCGAACAGGCTTATGTCCACTGGGTTCGTGCCCGAATTGATCACAGGCAGCAACGCTCTGT
CATCGTTACAATCAACATGCTACCCTCCGCGAGATCATCCGTGTTTCAAACCCGGCAGCTTAGTTGCCGT
TCTTCCGATGAGCGTCAGACCCCGTAGAAAAGATCAAAGGATCTTC
Features (pLannotate 1.2.2; 18 found; start..end, strand, type, name):
      1..589     +  rep_origin     ori: high-copy-number ColE1/pMB1/pBR322/pUC origin of replication
    775..915     -  misc_feature   bom: basis of mobility region from pBR322
   1017..1056    -  CDS            rop (fragment): Rop protein, which maintains plasmids at low copy number; rop
   1259..1453    -  rep_origin     pVS1 oriV: origin of replication for the Pseudomonas plasmid pVS1 (Heeb et al., 2000)
   1519..2592    -  CDS            pVS1 RepA: replication protein from the Pseudomonas plasmid pVS1 (Heeb et al., 2000)
   3021..3650    -  CDS            pVS1 StaA: stability protein from the Pseudomonas plasmid pVS1 (Heeb et al., 2000)
   4210..4611    -  CDS            Y4CG_SINFN (fragment): Protein inferred from homology: Swiss-Prot protein existence level 3. From Sinorhizobium fredii (strain NBRC 101917 / NGR234).
   4951..4975    -  misc_feature   RB T-DNA repeat: right border repeat from nopaline C58 T-DNA
   7012..10161   +  CDS            VIP1: VIP1L_ARATH - Also known as QVE7 From Arabidopsis thaliana (Mouse-ear cress).
  10210..10233   +  CDS            3xFLAG (fragment): three tandem FLAG® epitope tags
  10241..10493   +  terminator     NOS terminator: nopaline synthase terminator and poly(A) signal
  10848..11345   -  CDS            MSR4 (fragment): MSRA4_ARATH - Also known as PMSR, PMSR4. Experimental evidence at protein level: Swiss-Prot protein existence level 1. Catalyzes the reduction of methionine sulfoxide (MetSO) to methionine in proteins. Plays a protective role against oxidative stress by restoring activity to proteins that have been inactivated by methionine oxidation. Prevents the methionine sulfoxidation of the heat shock protein HSP21 and its subsequent inactivation. MSRA family specifically reduces the MetSO S-enantiomer. From Arabidopsis thaliana (Mouse-ear cress).
  11918..12634   +  CDS            OLEO2_BRANA: Experimental evidence at protein level: Swiss-Prot protein existence level 1. May have a structural role to stabilize the lipid body during desiccation of the seed by preventing coalescence of the oil. Probably interacts with both lipid and phospholipid moieties of lipid bodies. May also provide recognition signals for specific lipase anchorage in lipolysis during seedling growth. From Brassica napus (Rape).
  12635..13327   +  CDS            TagRFP: TagRFP is a basic (constitutively fluorescent) red fluorescent protein published in 2007, derived from Entacmaea quadricolor. It has very low acid sensitivity.
  13621..13645   -  misc_feature   LB T-DNA repeat: left border repeat from nopaline C58 T-DNA
  14023..14810   -  CDS            SmR (fragment): aminoglycoside adenylyltransferase (Murphy, 1985); aadA; confers resistance to spectinomycin and streptomycin
  14821..14877   -  CDS            GmR (fragment): gentamycin acetyltransferase; aacC1; confers resistance to gentamycin
  15053..15076   -  promoter       Pc promoter (fragment): intI1 (promoter lies within the coding sequence); class 1 integron promoter
