[The description below was written by a language model from this plasmid's Addgene catalogue record and pLannotate feature annotations shown in this document.]
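Description:
proUBI10::VIH2-FL::FLAG-P378V-G500V-G501A is a 15.2 kb binary T-DNA plasmid for plant expression, assembled by Golden Gate cloning in the LIIbeta F 1-2 backbone and intended for ubiquitous expression of a mutant Arabidopsis VIH2 protein in Arabidopsis plants. The backbone carries a high-copy ColE1/pUC-type origin with the pBR322 bom region for propagation in E. coli, plus the pVS1 oriV, RepA and StaA functions that typically support replication and stable maintenance in Agrobacterium. Bacterial selection is by spectinomycin through an aadA (SmR) gene; only short fragments of a gentamicin resistance gene and of the integron Pc promoter are annotated next to it.

Between the nopaline-type right and left border repeats lie two units. The first is the 3,150 bp full-length VIH2 coding sequence (a PPIP5K-family enzyme, also listed as VIP1) carrying the substitutions P378V, G500V and G501A, followed by a C-terminal 3xFLAG tag (only a fragment of which is annotated) and the NOS terminator. The construct name indicates a UBI10 promoter; it is not annotated in the feature table, although roughly 2 kb of unannotated sequence precedes the coding region. The second unit is the OLEO-Red marker, an oleosin–TagRFP fusion that gives red seed fluorescence so transgenic seeds can be picked visually instead of by antibiotic or herbicide selection. Its promoter is not annotated, and the adjacent MSR4 fragment may simply be genomic sequence flanking the oleosin region.

The catalogue's Entrez link points to AT1G43700, the VirE2-interacting protein, an unrelated gene sharing the VIP1 symbol, which appears to be a naming mismatch. The associated publication concerns control of PPIP5K phosphatase activity in phosphate homeostasis. The record does not state the effect of the three mutations.
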