Addgene plasmid #238338: proUBI10::VIH2-FL::FLAG-P378V-G500V-G501A
Purpose: proUBI10::VIH2-FL::FLAG-P378V-G500V-G501A ubiquitous expression in Arabidopsis plants
Depositing lab: Michael Hothorn. Depositing organization: University of Geneva. Publication: A small signaling domain controls PPIP5K phosphatase activity in phosphate homeostasis. Raia P, Lee K, Bartsch SM, Rico-Resendiz F, Portugal-Calisto D, Vadas O, Panse VG, Fiedler D, Hothorn M. Nat Commun. 2025 Feb 19;16(1):1753. doi: 10.1038/s41467-025-56937-0. PubMed 39966396.
Backbone
  Vector backbone: LIIbeta F 1-2
  Vector type: Plant Expression
  Selectable markers: OLEO-Red seed coat fluorescent protein
Growth in bacteria
  Bacterial resistance: Spectinomycin, 50 μg/mL
  Growth temperature: 37°C
  Growth strain: DH5alpha
  Copy number: High Copy
Gene/Insert
  Gene/Insert name: VIP1 (alt names: VIH2; PPIP5K)
  Species: A. thaliana (mustard weed)
  Insert size (bp): 3150
  Mutation: AtVIH2-P378V-G500V-G501A
  Entrez Gene: VIP1 (a.k.a. AT1G43700, AtVIP1, F2J6.6, F2J6_6, SUE3, VIRE2-INTERACTING PROTEIN, VIRE2-interacting protein 1, sulphate utilization efficiency 3)
  Tag / fusion protein: 3x Flag-tag (C terminal on backbone)
  Cloning method: Golden Gate
Terms and licenses: Academic/Nonprofit Terms; Industry Terms: Not Available to Industry
How to cite: proUBI10::VIH2-FL::FLAG-P378V-G500V-G501A was a gift from Michael Hothorn (Addgene plasmid # 238338 ; http://n2t.net/addgene:238338 ; RRID:Addgene_238338)
